Addgene plasmid #120287: pET-32a(+)-NRG1B1
Purpose: Produce human recombinant NRG1 in DE3 cells
Depositing lab: Paul Burridge. Depositing organization: Northwestern University. Publication: Negligible-Cost and Weekend-Free Chemically Defined Human iPSC Culture. Kuo HH, Gao X, DeKeyser JM, Fetterman KA, Pinheiro EA, Weddle CJ, Fonoudi H, Orman MV, Romero-Tejeda M, Jouni M, Blancard M, Magdy T, Epting CL, George AL Jr, Burridge PW. Stem Cell Reports. 2020 Jan 9. pii: S2213-6711(19)30446-1. doi: 10.1016/j.stemcr.2019.12.007. PubMed 31928950.
Backbone
  Vector backbone: pET-32a (+)
  Backbone manufacturer: Novagen
  Backbone size w/o insert (bp): 5900
  Total vector size (bp): 6241
  Vector type: Bacterial Expression
Growth in bacteria
  Bacterial resistance: Ampicillin, 100 μg/mL
  Growth temperature: 37°C
  Growth strain: BL21 Star/DE3
  Copy number: High Copy
Gene/Insert
  Gene/Insert name: NRG1-beta 1 (alt name: NRG1B1)
  Species: H. sapiens (human), Synthetic
  Insert size (bp): 198
  Mutation: Codon optimized for E. Coli production
  Promoter: T7 promoter
  Tag / fusion protein: 6x His (N terminal on insert); S-Tag (N terminal on insert)
  Cloning method: Restriction Enzyme; 5′ cloning site BamHI (not destroyed); 3′ cloning site EcoRI (not destroyed)
  Sequencing primers: 5′ taatacgactcactatagg; 3′ ctagcataaccccttggggcctctaaacgggtcttgaggggttttttg
Resource information
  A portion of this plasmid was derived from a plasmid made by: Printed sequence service from SGI
Terms and licenses: Academic/Nonprofit Terms; Industry Terms: Not Available to Industry
Depositor comments: Please visit https://www.biorxiv.org/content/10.1101/685503v2 for BioRxiv preprint
How to cite: pET-32a(+)-NRG1B1 was a gift from Paul Burridge (Addgene plasmid # 120287 ; http://n2t.net/addgene:120287 ; RRID:Addgene_120287)
