[The description below was written by a language model from this plasmid's Addgene catalogue record and pLannotate feature annotations shown in this document.]
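Description:
pET-32a(+)-NRG1B1 is a bacterial expression plasmid built on the Novagen pET-32a(+) backbone for producing recombinant human neuregulin-1 beta 1 (NRG1-β1) in E. coli strains carrying the DE3 lysogen, which supplies T7 RNA polymerase. It is propagated through a ColE1/pMB1-type origin and selected with ampicillin via the β-lactamase gene. The feature table also shows the bom and rop elements, remnants of the pBR322 tetracycline resistance gene, and an f1 origin. The catalogue lists the plasmid as high copy, although rop normally moderates copy number.

The insert is a synthetic 198 bp sequence, codon-optimized for E. coli, cloned between BamHI and EcoRI sites that were both preserved. The annotation software matched it to a chicken NRG1 homologue, but the catalogue gives the species as human. Expression is driven by a T7 promoter followed by a lac operator and the T7 gene 10 ribosome binding site. The plasmid-borne lacI gene keeps transcription repressed until IPTG is added, and a T7 terminator closes the unit. The coding region begins with E. coli thioredoxin (TrxA), a fusion partner that commonly improves solubility, followed by an S-Tag and then NRG1. The catalogue also records an N-terminal 6xHis tag. The only His-tag feature annotated lies downstream of the insert, and the record does not show whether it is translated.

The sequenced record is 6,097 nt, somewhat shorter than the catalogue total of 6,241 bp. The associated work concerns low-cost, chemically defined culture of human induced pluripotent stem cells, which suggests the plasmid is meant for in-house production of this growth factor.
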