Features (pLannotate 1.2.2; 21 found; start..end, strand, type, name):
     12..440     +  rep_origin     f1 ori (sequence partly withheld): f1 bacteriophage origin of replication; arrow indicates direction of (+) strand synthesis
    493..597     +  promoter       AmpR promoter: bla
    598..1458    +  CDS            AmpR: β-lactamase; bla; confers resistance to ampicillin, carbenicillin, and related antibiotics
   1629..2217    +  rep_origin     ori: high-copy-number ColE1/pMB1/pBR322/pUC origin of replication
   2403..2542    -  misc_feature   bom: basis of mobility region from pBR322
   2644..2835    -  CDS            rop: Rop protein, which maintains plasmids at low copy number; rop
   2852..3232    +  CDS            YPB1_ECOLX: Protein predicted: Swiss-Prot protein existence level 4. From Escherichia coli.
   3304..3595    -  CDS            TcR (fragment): tetracycline efflux protein; tet; confers resistance to tetracycline
   3610..3631    -  protein_bind   CAP binding site: CAP binding activates transcription in the presence of cAMP. E. coli catabolite activator protein
   3644..4726    -  CDS            lacI: lac repressor; lacI; The lac repressor binds to the lac operator to inhibit transcription in E. coli. This inhibition can be relieved by adding lactose or isopropyl-β-D-thiogalactopyranoside (IPTG).
   4727..4804    -  promoter       lacI promoter: lacI
   4812..5091    -  CDS            TcR (fragment): tetracycline efflux protein; tet; confers resistance to tetracycline
   5117..5135    +  promoter       T7 promoter: promoter for bacteriophage T7 RNA polymerase
   5136..5160    +  protein_bind   lac operator: The lac repressor binds to the lac operator to inhibit transcription in E. coli. This inhibition can be relieved by adding lactose or isopropyl-β-D-thiogalactopyranoside (IPTG). lac repressor encoded by lacI
   5175..5197    +  RBS            RBS: efficient ribosome binding site from bacteriophage T7 gene 10 (Olins and Rangwala, 1989)
   5205..5531    +  CDS            TrxA: E. coli thioredoxin; trxA
   5604..5648    +  CDS            S-Tag: affinity and epitope tag derived from pancreatic ribonuclease A
   5661..5897    +  CDS            NRG1 (fragment): NRG1_CHICK - Also known as ARIA. Experimental evidence at protein level: Swiss-Prot protein existence level 1. Direct ligand for the ERBB tyrosine kinase receptors. The multiple isoforms perform diverse functions: cysteine-rich domain containing isoforms (isoform 2-isoform 4) probably regulate the expression of nicotinic acetylcholine receptors at developing interneuronal synapses. Isoform Ig-NRG is required for the initial induction and/or maintenance of the mature levels of acetylcholine receptors at neuromuscular synapses (PubMed:8453670, PubMed:9491987). Binds to ERBB3 and integrins to for
   5941..5958    +  CDS            9xHis (fragment): 9xHis affinity tag
   5968..6017    +  CDS            SET1 (fragment): solubility-enhancement tag derived from T7 phage gene 10B
   6025..6072    +  terminator     T7 terminator: transcription terminator for bacteriophage T7 RNA polymerase
>Addgene plasmid #120287 | pET-32a(+)-NRG1B1 | addgene full sequence | sequence record 241426 | Addgene NGS Result
TGGCGAATGGG
[124 nt withheld, positions 12-135]
C
[91 nt withheld, positions 137-227]
A
[49 nt withheld, positions 229-277]
CCTTTGACGTTGGAGTCCACGTTCTTT
[37 nt withheld, positions 305-341]
ACCCTATCTCGGTCTATTCTTTTGATTTATAAGGGATTTTGCCGATTTCGGCCTATTGGTTAAAAAATGA
GCTGATTTAACAAAAATTTAACGCGAATTTTAACAAAATATTAACGCTTACAATTTAGGTGGCACTTTTC
GGGGAAATGTGCGCGGAACCCCTATTTGTTTATTTTTCTAAATACATTCAAATATGTATCCGCTCATGAG
ACAATAACCCTGATAAATGCTTCAATAATATTGAAAAAGGAAGAGTATGAGTATTCAACATTTCCGTGTC
GCCCTTATTCCCTTTTTTGCGGCATTTTGCCTTCCTGTTTTTGCTCACCCAGAAACGCTGGTGAAAGTAA
AAGATGCTGAAGATCAGTTGGGTGCACGAGTGGGTTACATCGAACTGGATCTCAACAGCGGTAAGATCCT
TGAGAGTTTTCGCCCCGAAGAACGTTTTCCAATGATGAGCACTTTTAAAGTTCTGCTATGTGGCGCGGTA
TTATCCCGTATTGACGCCGGGCAAGAGCAACTCGGTCGCCGCATACACTATTCTCAGAATGACTTGGTTG
AGTACTCACCAGTCACAGAAAAGCATCTTACGGATGGCATGACAGTAAGAGAATTATGCAGTGCTGCCAT
AACCATGAGTGATAACACTGCGGCCAACTTACTTCTGACAACGATCGGAGGACCGAAGGAGCTAACCGCT
TTTTTGCACAACATGGGGGATCATGTAACTCGCCTTGATCGTTGGGAACCGGAGCTGAATGAAGCCATAC
CAAACGACGAGCGTGACACCACGATGCCTGCAGCAATGGCAACAACGTTGCGCAAACTATTAACTGGCGA
ACTACTTACTCTAGCTTCCCGGCAACAATTAATAGACTGGATGGAGGCGGATAAAGTTGCAGGACCACTT
CTGCGCTCGGCCCTTCCGGCTGGCTGGTTTATTGCTGATAAATCTGGAGCCGGTGAGCGTGGGTCTCGCG
GTATCATTGCAGCACTGGGGCCAGATGGTAAGCCCTCCCGTATCGTAGTTATCTACACGACGGGGAGTCA
GGCAACTATGGATGAACGAAATAGACAGATCGCTGAGATAGGTGCCTCACTGATTAAGCATTGGTAACTG
TCAGACCAAGTTTACTCATATATACTTTAGATTGATTTAAAACTTCATTTTTAATTTAAAAGGATCTAGG
TGAAGATCCTTTTTGATAATCTCATGACCAAAATCCCTTAACGTGAGTTTTCGTTCCACTGAGCGTCAGA
CCCCGTAGAAAAGATCAAAGGATCTTCTTGAGATCCTTTTTTTCTGCGCGTAATCTGCTGCTTGCAAACA
AAAAAACCACCGCTACCAGCGGTGGTTTGTTTGCCGGATCAAGAGCTACCAACTCTTTTTCCGAAGGTAA
CTGGCTTCAGCAGAGCGCAGATACCAAATACTGTCCTTCTAGTGTAGCCGTAGTTAGGCCACCACTTCAA
GAACTCTGTAGCACCGCCTACATACCTCGCTCTGCTAATCCTGTTACCAGTGGCTGCTGCCAGTGGCGAT
AAGTCGTGTCTTACCGGGTTGGACTCAAGACGATAGTTACCGGATAAGGCGCAGCGGTCGGGCTGAACGG
GGGGTTCGTGCACACAGCCCAGCTTGGAGCGAACGACCTACACCGAACTGAGATACCTACAGCGTGAGCT
ATGAGAAAGCGCCACGCTTCCCGAAGGGAGAAAGGCGGACAGGTATCCGGTAAGCGGCAGGGTCGGAACA
GGAGAGCGCACGAGGGAGCTTCCAGGGGGAAACGCCTGGTATCTTTATAGTCCTGTCGGGTTTCGCCACC
TCTGACTTGAGCGTCGATTTTTGTGATGCTCGTCAGGGGGGCGGAGCCTATGGAAAAACGCCAGCAACGC
GGCCTTTTTACGGTTCCTGGCCTTTTGCTGGCCTTTTGCTCACATGTTCTTTCCTGCGTTATCCCCTGAT
TCTGTGGATAACCGTATTACCGCCTTTGAGTGAGCTGATACCGCTCGCCGCAGCCGAACGACCGAGCGCA
GCGAGTCAGTGAGCGAGGAAGCGGAAGAGCGCCTGATGCGGTATTTTCTCCTTACGCATCTGTGCGGTAT
TTCACACCGCAATGGTGCACTCTCAGTACAATCTGCTCTGATGCCGCATAGTTAAGCCAGTATACACTCC
GCTATCGCTACGTGACTGGGTCATGGCTGCGCCCCGACACCCGCCAACACCCGCTGACGCGCCCTGACGG
GCTTGTCTGCTCCCGGCATCCGCTTACAGACAAGCTGTGACCGTCTCCGGGAGCTGCATGTGTCAGAGGT
TTTCACCGTCATCACCGAAACGCGCGAGGCAGCTGCGGTAAAGCTCATCAGCGTGGTCGTGAAGCGATTC
ACAGATGTCTGCCTGTTCATCCGCGTCCAGCTCGTTGAGTTTCTCCAGAAGCGTTAATGTCTGGCTTCTG
ATAAAGCGGGCCATGTTAAGGGCGGTTTTTTCCTGTTTGGTCACTGATGCCTCCGTGTAAGGGGGATTTC
TGTTCATGGGGGTAATGATACCGATGAAACGAGAGAGGATGCTCACGATACGGGTTACTGATGATGAACA
TGCCCGGTTACTGGAACGTTGTGAGGGTAAACAACTGGCGGTATGGATGCGGCGGGACCAGAGAAAAATC
ACTCAGGGTCAATGCCAGCGCTTCGTTAATACAGATGTAGGTGTTCCACAGGGTAGCCAGCAGCATCCTG
CGATGCAGATCCGGAACATAATGGTGCAGGGCGCTGACTTCCGCGTTTCCAGACTTTACGAAACACGGAA
ACCGAAGACCATTCATGTTGTTGCTCAGGTCGCAGACGTTTTGCAGCAGCAGTCGCTTCACGTTCGCTCG
CGTATCGGTGATTCATTCTGCTAACCAGTAAGGCAACCCCGCCAGCCTAGCCGGGTCCTCAACGACAGGA
GCACGATCATGCGCACCCGTGGGGCCGCCATGCCGGCGATAATGGCCTGCTTCTCGCCGAAACGTTTGGT
GGCGGGACCAGTGACGAAGGCTTGAGCGAGGGCGTGCAAGATTCCGAATACCGCAAGCGACAGGCCGATC
ATCGTCGCGCTCCAGCGAAAGCGGTCCTCGCCGAAAATGACCCAGAGCGCTGCCGGCACCTGTCCTACGA
GTTGCATGATAAAGAAGACAGTCATAAGTGCGGCGACGATAGTCATGCCCCGCGCCCACCGGAAGGAGCT
GACTGGGTTGAAGGCTCTCAAGGGCATCGGTCGAGATCCCGGTGCCTAATGAGTGAGCTAACTTACATTA
ATTGCGTTGCGCTCACTGCCCGCTTTCCAGTCGGGAAACCTGTCGTGCCAGCTGCATTAATGAATCGGCC
AACGCGCGGGGAGAGGCGGTTTGCGTATTGGGCGCCAGGGTGGTTTTTCTTTTCACCAGTGAGACGGGCA
ACAGCTGATTGCCCTTCACCGCCTGGCCCTGAGAGAGTTGCAGCAAGCGGTCCACGCTGGTTTGCCCCAG
CAGGCGAAAATCCTGTTTGATGGTGGTTAACGGCGGGATATAACATGAGCTGTCTTCGGTATCGTCGTAT
CCCACTACCGAGATGTCCGCACCAACGCGCAGCCCGGACTCGGTAATGGCGCGCATTGCGCCCAGCGCCA
TCTGATCGTTGGCAACCAGCATCGCAGTGGGAACGATGCCCTCATTCAGCATTTGCATGGTTTGTTGAAA
ACCGGACATGGCACTCCAGTCGCCTTCCCGTTCCGCTATCGGCTGAATTTGATTGCGAGTGAGATATTTA
TGCCAGCCAGCCAGACGCAGACGCGCCGAGACAGAACTTAATGGGCCCGCTAACAGCGCGATTTGCTGGT
GACCCAATGCGACCAGATGCTCCACGCCCAGTCGCGTACCGTCTTCATGGGAGAAAATAATACTGTTGAT
GGGTGTCTGGTCAGAGACATCAAGAAATAACGCCGGAACATTAGTGCAGGCAGCTTCCACAGCAATGGCA
TCCTGGTCATCCAGCGGATAGTTAATGATCAGCCCACTGACGCGTTGCGCGAGAAGATTGTGCACCGCCG
CTTTACAGGCTTCGACGCCGCTTCGTTCTACCATCGACACCACCACGCTGGCACCCAGTTGATCGGCGCG
AGATTTAATCGCCGCGACAATTTGCGACGGCGCGTGCAGGGCCAGACTGGAGGTGGCAACGCCAATCAGC
AACGACTGTTTGCCCGCCAGTTGTTGTGCCACGCGGTTGGGAATGTAATTCAGCTCCGCCATCGCCGCTT
CCACTTTTTCCCGCGTTTTCGCAGAAACGTGGCTGGCCTGGTTCACCACGCGGGAAACGGTCTGATAAGA
GACACCGGCATACTCTGCGACATCGTATAACGTTACTGGTTTCACATTCACCACCCTGAATTGACTCTCT
TCCGGGCGCTATCATGCCATACCGCGAAAGGTTTTGCGCCATTCGATGGTGTCCGGGATCTCGACGCTCT
CCCTTATGCGACTCCTGCATTAGGAAGCAGCCCAGTAGTAGGTTGAGGCCGTTGAGCACCGCCGCCGCAA
GGAATGGTGCATGCAAGGAGATGGCGCCCAACAGTCCCCCGGCCACGGGGCCTGCCACCATACCCACGCC
GAAACAAGCGCTCATGAGCCCGAAGTGGCGAGCCCGATCTTCCCCATCGGTGATGTCGGCGATATAGGCG
CCAGCAACCGCACCTGTGGCGCCGGTGATGCCGGCCACGATGCGTCCGGCGTAGAGGATCGAGATCGATC
TCGATCCCGCGAAATTAATACGACTCACTATAGGGGAATTGTGAGCGGATAACAATTCCCCTCTAGAAAT
AATTTTGTTTAACTTTAAGAAGGAGATATACATATGAGCGATAAAATTATTCACCTGACTGACGACAGTT
TTGACACGGATGTACTCAAAGCGGACGGGGCGATCCTCGTCGATTTCTGGGCAGAGTGGTGCGGTCCGTG
CAAAATGATCGCCCCGATTCTGGATGAAATCGCTGACGAATATCAGGGCAAACTGACCGTTGCAAAACTG
AACATCGATCAAAACCCTGGCACTGCGCCGAAATATGGCATCCGTGGTATCCCGACTCTGCTGCTGTTCA
AAAACGGTGAAGTGGCGGCAACCAAAGTGGGTGCACTGTCTAAAGGTCAGTTGAAAGAGTTCCTCGACGC
TAACCTGGCCGGTTCTGGTTCTGGCCATATGCACCATCATCATCATCATTCTTCTGGTCTGGTGCCACGC
GGTTCTGGTATGAAAGAAACCGCTGCTGCTAAATTCGAACGCCAGCACATGGACAGCCCAGATCTGGGTA
CCGACGACGACGACAAGGCCATGGCTGATATCGGATCCATGAGCCACCTTGTGAAATGCGCCGAGAAGGA
GAAGACCTTTTGCGTGAATGGCGGCGAATGCTTCATGGTGAAGGATCTGTCAAATCCGAGCCGCTACCTG
TGCAAATGCCCGAACGAGTTTACCGGCGATCGTTGCCAGAATTACGTTATGGCGAGCTTCTACAAGCACC
TGGGCATCGAGTTCATGGAAGCGGAGTAAGAATTCGAGCTCCGTCGACAAGCTTGCGGCCGCACTCGAGC
ACCACCACCACCACCACTGAGATCCGGCTGCTAACAAAGCCCGAAAGGAAGCTGAGTTGGCTGCTGCCAC
CGCTGAGCAATAACTAGCATAACCCCTTGGGGCCTCTAAACGGGTCTTGAGGGGTTTTTTGCTGAAAGGA
GGAACTATATCCGGAT
